Addgene plasmid #153941: pGBW-m4046638
Purpose: Yeast expression plasmid for SARS-CoV-2 helicase
Depositing lab: Ginkgo Bioworks & Benjie Chen. Depositing organization: Ginkgo Bioworks.
Backbone
  Vector backbone: AmpR; 2u URA3
  Backbone size w/o insert (bp): 4078
  Vector type: Yeast Expression
  Selectable markers: URA3
Growth in bacteria
  Bacterial resistance: Ampicillin, 100 μg/mL
  Growth temperature: 37°C
  Growth strain: DH5alpha
  Copy number: High Copy
Gene/Insert
  Gene/Insert name: SARS-CoV-2 helicase (alt name: nsp13)
  Species: Severe acute respiratory syndrome coronavirus 2
  Insert size (bp): 1796
  Mutation: wt
  Entrez Gene: ORF1ab (a.k.a. GU280_gp01)
  Promoter: pTEF1
  Cloning method: Unknown
Resource information
  A portion of this plasmid was derived from a plasmid made by: GinkgoBioworks
Depositor comments: NCBI reference sequence: YP_009725308.1. Created by gene synthesis with Not1 site.
How to cite: pGBW-m4046638 was a gift from Ginkgo Bioworks & Benjie Chen (Addgene plasmid # 153941 ; http://n2t.net/addgene:153941 ; RRID:Addgene_153941)
