[The description below was written by a language model from this plasmid's Addgene catalogue record and pLannotate feature annotations shown in this document.]
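Description:
pGBW-m4046638 is a yeast expression plasmid carrying the SARS-CoV-2 helicase (nsp13), built on an E. coli/S. cerevisiae shuttle backbone described in the record as AmpR; 2µ URA3. In bacteria it replicates from a high-copy ColE1/pUC-type origin and is selected with ampicillin. The β-lactamase gene is annotated as being driven by a cat promoter. This bacterial module is flanked by short transcription terminators (tonB, T7Te, T3Te) that insulate it from neighbouring units. A short segment annotated as rop lies directly after AmpR, although the plasmid is listed as high copy. In yeast, the 2µ origin supports episomal, multicopy maintenance. The URA3 marker, under its own promoter, allows selection in ura3 auxotrophic strains and can be counterselected with 5-FOA.

The payload is a wild-type nsp13 coding sequence of about 1.8 kb, made by gene synthesis and corresponding to the helicase portion of the ORF1ab replicase polyprotein. It sits between the constitutive S. cerevisiae TEF1 promoter and a CYC1 terminator fragment, forming a simple yeast expression cassette. The automated annotation labels this open reading frame as a fragment of the SARS-CoV replicase polyprotein and attaches text about the 2'-O-methyltransferase. That text reflects a homology match to the polyprotein entry as a whole, not the identity of the insert, which the catalogue gives as the helicase. No epitope or purification tags are recorded or annotated. The full sequence is 6,520 nt, somewhat more than the sum of the listed backbone and insert sizes. The stated purpose is expression of SARS-CoV-2 helicase in yeast; the record does not specify further applications.
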