Features (pLannotate 1.2.2; 13 found; start..end, strand, type, name):
    302..1105    -  CDS            URA3: orotidine-5'-phosphate decarboxylase, required for uracil biosynthesis; S. cerevisiae URA3; yeast auxotrophic marker, counterselectable with 5-fluoroorotic acid (5-FOA)
   1106..1282    -  promoter       URA3 promoter (fragment): S. cerevisiae URA3
   1318..1490    -  terminator     CYC1 terminator (fragment): S. cerevisiae CYC1; transcription terminator for CYC1
   1519..3315    -  CDS            rep (fragment): R1AB_SARS - Experimental evidence at protein level: Swiss-Prot protein existence level 1. [2'-O-methyltransferase]: Methyltransferase that mediates mRNA cap 2'-O-ribose methylation to the 5'-cap structure of viral mRNAs. N7-methyl guanosine cap is a prerequisite for binding of nsp16. Therefore plays an essential role in viral mRNAs cap methylation which is essential to evade immune system. From Severe acute respiratory syndrome coronavirus (SARS-CoV).
   3332..3739    -  promoter       TEF1 promoter: S. cerevisiae TEF1; promoter for EF-1α
   3791..3822    +  terminator     tonB terminator: bidirectional E. coli tonB-P14 transcription terminator
   3823..3925    +  promoter       cat promoter: promoter of the E. coli cat gene encoding chloramphenicol acetyltransferase
   3926..4786    +  CDS            AmpR: β-lactamase; bla; confers resistance to ampicillin, carbenicillin, and related antibiotics
   4787..4978    +  CDS            rop: Rop protein, which maintains plasmids at low copy number; rop
   5002..5029    +  terminator     T7Te terminator: phage T7 early transcription terminator
   5041..5628    -  rep_origin     ori: high-copy-number ColE1/pMB1/pBR322/pUC origin of replication
   5650..5679    -  terminator     T3Te terminator: phage T3 early transcription terminator
   5757..219     +  rep_origin     2μ ori (across the origin): yeast 2μ plasmid origin of replication
>Addgene plasmid #153941 | pGBW-m4046638 | addgene full sequence | sequence record 300503 | Ginkgo NGS Result
GTTCTGTAAAAATGCAGCTCAGATTCTTTGTTTGAAAAATTAGCGCTCTCGCGTTGCATTTTTGTTTTAC
AAAAATGAAGCACAGATTCTTCGTTGGTAAAATAGCGCTTTCGCGTTGCATTTCTGTTCTGTAAAAATGC
AGCTCAGATTCTTTGTTTGAAAAATTAGCGCTCTCGCGTTGCATTTTTGTTCTACAAAATGAAGCACAGA
TGCTTCGTTACTCGGGTAATAACTGATATAATTAAATTGAAGCTCTAATTTGTGAGTTTAGTATACATGC
ATTTACTTATAATACAGTTTTTTAGTTTTGCTGGCCGCATCTTCTCAAATATGCTTCCCAGCCTGCTTTT
CTGTAACGTTCACCCTCTACCTTAGCATCCCTTCCCTTTGCAAATAGTCCTCTTCCAACAATAATAATGT
CAGATCCTGTAGAAACCACATCATCCACGGTTCTATACTGTTGACCCAATGCATCTCCCTTGTCATCTAA
ACCCACACCGGGTGTCATAATCAACCAATCGTAACCTTCATCTCTTCCACCCATGTCTCTTTGAGCAATA
AAGCCGATAACAAAATCTTTGTCGCTCTTCGCAATGTCAACAGTACCCTTAGTATATTCTCCAGTAGATA
GGGAGCCCTTGCATGACAATTCTGCTAACATCAAAAGGCCTCTAGGTTCCTTTGTTACTTCTTCTGCCGC
CTGCTTCAAACCGCTAACAATACCTGGGCCCACCACACCGTGTGCATTCGTAATGTCTGCCCATTCTGCT
ATTCTGTATACACCCGCAGAGTACTGCAATTTGACTGTATTACCAATGTCAGCAAATTTTCTGTCCTCGA
AGAGTAAAAAATTGTACTTGGCGGATAATGCCTTTAGCGGCTTAACTGTGCCCTCCATGGAAAAATCAGT
CAAGATATCCACATGTGTTTTTAGTAAACAAATTTTGGGACCTAATGCTTCAACTAACTCCAGTAATTCC
TTGGTGGTACGAACATCCAATGAAGCACACAAGTTTGTTTGCTTTTCGTGCATGATATTAAATAGCTTGG
CAGCAACAGGACTAGGATGAGTAGCAGCACGTTCCTTATATGTAGCTTTCGACATGATTTATCTTCGTTT
CCTGCACGTTTTTGTTCTGTGCAGTTGGGTTAAGAATACTGGGCAATTTCATGTTTCTTCAACACTACAT
ATGCGTATATATACCAATCTAAGTCTGTGCTCCTTCCTTCGTTCTTCCTTCTGTTCGGAGATTACCGAAT
CAAAAAAATTTCAAGGAAACCGTGTACTGCAGTGCACTAGTGGTTCGGCGGCCGCTTTGTACAGAAAAAA
AAGAAAAATTTGAAATATAAATAACGTTCTTAATACTAACATAACTATTAAAAAAAATAAATAGGGACCT
AGACTTCAGGTTGTCTAACTCCTTCCTTTTCGGTTAGAGCGGATGTGGGAGGAGGGCGTGAATGTAAGCG
TGACATAACTAATTACATGATATCGACAAAGGAAAAGGGGCCTGTTTATAAAGTTGCCACATTCCTACGT
GGAATTTCAAGACTTGTAAATTGCAACTTGTCATAAAGGTCTCTATCAGACATTATGCAAAGTATGCCTA
CTTTTGCTCTGGTAATAGCAACATTAAATCTGTTTACATTACAAGAGTGAGCTGTTTCAGTGGTTTGAGT
GAATATGACATAGTCATATTCTGAGCCCTGTGATGAATCAACAGTTTGAGTTGGTAGTCCCAAAATCTTT
GAGGCTACAGCATTCTGTGAATTATAAGGTGAAATAAAGACAGCTTTTCTCCAAGCAGGGTTACGTGTAA
GGAATTCTCTTACCACGCCTATTTGTGGCCTGTTAATTGCAGATGAAACATCATGCGTGATAACACCCTT
ATAAAACATTTTAAAGCATTGAGCTGATTTGTCTTTATGTGCTTTAAGCTTATTATCATAAACCAAAGCA
CTCACAGTGTCAACAATTTCAGCAGGACAACGCCGACAAGTTCCGAGGAACATGTCTGGACCTATAGTTT
TCATAAGTCTACACACTGAATTGAAATATTCTGGTTCTAGTGTGCCCTTAGTTAGCAATGTGCGTGGTGC
AGGTAATTGAGCAGGGTCGCCAATGTACACATAGTGCTTAGCACGTAATCTGGCATTGACAACACTCAAA
TCATAATTTGTGGCCATTGAAATTTCATCAAAGACAACTATATCTGCTGTCGTCTCAGGCAATGCATTTA
CAGTACAAAAGACATACTGTTCTAATGTTGAATTCACTTTGAATTTATCAAAACACTCTACACGAGCACG
TGCAGGTATAATTCTACTACATTTATCTATAGGCAAATATTTTAATGCCTTCTCACATAGTGCATCAACA
GCGGCATGAGAGCAAGCTGTATACACTATGCGAGCAGAAGGGTAGTAGAGAGCTAGGCCAATAGCAAAAT
GACTCTTACCAGTACCAGGTGGTCCCTGGAGTGTAGAATACTTTTGCATACCAACCTTTTGATAATTTGC
AACATTGCTAGAAAACTCATCTGAGATATTGAGTGTTGGGTATAAGCCAGTAATTCTAACATAGTGCTCT
TGTGGCACTAGTGTAGGTGCACTTAATGGCATTACTGTATGTGATGTCAGCACAAAATAATCACCAACAT
TTAATTTGTAAGTTGTTGTACCTCGGTAAACAACAGCATCACCATAGTCACCTTTTTCAAAGGTGTACTC
TCCTATTTGTACTTTACTGTTTTTAGTTACACGATAACCAGTAAAGACATAATTTCGGTTAAGTGGTGGT
CTAGGTTTACCAACTTCCCATGAAAGATGTAATTCTCTGTCAGACAGCACTTCACGTACAGTAGCAATAC
CATAAGACAGTTTAAATGTCTCCTCAGTAGCTTTGAGCGTTTCTGCTGCAAAAAGCTTGAGTCTTTCAGT
ACAGGTGTTAGCTAAAATGTAATCACCAGCATTTGTCCAGTCACATGTTGCAATTGCATTAAAGTCAGTA
ACATTATCGCTACCAACACATGTATTTTTATATAAACCAAAAACTTGTCCATTAGCACACAATGGAAAAC
TAATGGGTGGTTTATGTGATTTACAATAATAGCTCATACCTCCTAAGTAAAGTTGAGTCACATCTGTGAC
ATCACAACCTGGAGCATTGCAAACATACGGATTAACAGACAAGACTAATTTATGTGATGTTGATATGACA
TGGTCGTAACAGCATTTACAACATAAGAATGGTCTACGTATGCAAGCACCACATCTTAATGAAGTCTGTG
AATTGCAAAGAACACAAGCCCCAACCATTTTGTAATTAAAACTTAGATTAGATTGCTATGCTTTCTTTCT
AATGAGCAAGAAGTAAAAAAAGTTGTAATAGAACAAGAAAAATGAAACTGAAACTTGAGAAATTGAAGAC
CGTTTATTAACTTAAATATCAATGGGAGGTCATCGAAAGAGAAAAAAATCAAAAAAAAAAATTTTCAAGA
AAAAGAAACGTGATAAAAATTTTTATTGCCTTTTTCGACGAAGAAAAAGAAACGAGGCGGTCTCTTTTTT
CTTTTCCAAACCTTTAGTACGGGTAATTAACGACACCCTAGAGGAAGAAAGAGGGGAAATTTAGTATGCT
GTGCTTGGGTGTTTTGAAGTGGTACGGCGATGCGCGGAGTCCGAGAAAATCTGGAAGAGTAAAAAAGGAG
TAGAAACATTTTGAAGCTATGGTGTGTGGGGCGGCCGCTCTAACTGACCATTTAAATCATACCTGACCTC
CATAGCAGAAAGTCAAAAGCCTCCGACCGGAGGCTTTTGACTTGATCGGCACGTAAGAGGTTCCAACTTT
CACCATAATGAAATAAGATCACTACCGGGCGTATTTTTTGAGTTATCGAGATTTTCAGGAGCTAAGGAAG
CTAAAATGAGTATTCAACATTTCCGTGTCGCCCTTATTCCCTTTTTTGCGGCATTTTGCCTTCCTGTTTT
TGCTCACCCAGAAACGCTGGTGAAAGTAAAAGATGCTGAAGATCAGTTGGGTGCACGAGTGGGTTACATC
GAACTGGATCTCAACAGCGGTAAGATCCTTGAGAGTTTACGCCCCGAAGAACGTTTTCCAATGATGAGCA
CTTTTAAAGTTCTGCTATGTGGCGCGGTATTATCCCGTATTGACGCCGGGCAAGAGCAACTCGGTCGCCG
CATACACTATTCTCAGAATGACTTGGTTGAGTACTCACCAGTCACAGAAAAGCATCTCACGGATGGCATG
ACAGTAAGAGAATTATGCAGTGCTGCCATAACCATGAGTGATAACACTGCGGCCAACTTACTTCTGGCAA
CGATCGGAGGACCGAAGGAGCTAACCGCTTTTTTGCACAACATGGGGGATCATGTAACTCGCCTTGATCG
TTGGGAACCGGAGCTGAATGAAGCCATACCAAACGACGAGCGTGACACCACGATGCCTGTAGCAATGGCA
ACAACGTTGCGCAAACTATTAACTGGCGAACTACTTACTCTAGCTTCCCGGCAACAATTAATAGACTGGA
TGGAGGCGGATAAAGTTGCAGGATCACTTCTGCGCTCGGCCCTCCCGGCTGGCTGGTTTATTGCTGATAA
ATCTGGAGCCGGTGAGCGTGGGTCTCGCGGTATCATTGCAGCACTGGGGCCAGATGGTAAGCCCTCCCGC
ATCGTAGTTATCTACACGACGGGGAGTCAGGCAACTATGGATGAACGAAATAGACAGATCGCTGAGATAG
GTGCCTCACTGATTAAGCATTGGTAAGTGACCAAACAGGAAAAAACCGCCCTTAACATGGCCCGCTTTAT
CAGAAGCCAGACATTAACGCTTCTGGAGAAACTCAACGAGCTGGACGCGGATGAACAGGCAGACATCTGT
GAATCGCTTCACGACCACGCTGATGAGCTTTACCGCAGCTGCCTCGCGCGTTTCGGTGATGACGGTGAAA
ACCTCTGATGAGGGCCCAAATGTAATCACCTGGCTCACCTTCGGGTGGGCCTTTCTGCGTTGCTGGCGTT
TTTCCATAGGCTCCGCCCCCCTGACGAGCATCACAAAAATCGATGCTCAAGTCAGAGGTGGCGAAACCCG
ACAGGACTATAAAGATACCAGGCGTTTACCCCTGGAAGCTCCCTCGTGCGCTCTCCTGTTCCGACCCTGC
CGCTTACCGGATACCTGTCCGCCTTTCTCCCTTCGGGAAGCGTGGCGCTTTCTCATAGCTCACGCTGTAG
GTATCTCAGTTCGGTGTAGGTCGTTCGCTCCAAGCTGGGCTGTGTGCACGAACCCCCCGTTCAGCCCGAC
CGCTGCGCCTTATCCGGTAACTATCGTCTTGAGTCCAACCCGGTAAGACACGACTTATCGCCACTGGCAG
CAGCCACTGGTAACAGGATTAGCAGAGCGAGGTATGTAGGCGGTGCTACAGAGTTCTTGAAGTGGTGGCC
TAACTACGGCTACACTAGAAGAACAGTATTTGGTATCTGCGCTCTGCTGAAGCCAGTTACCTCGGAAAAA
GAGTTGGTAGCTCTTGATCCGGCAAACAAACCACCGCTGGTAGCGGTGGTTTTTTTGTTTGCAAGCAGCA
GATTACGCGCAGAAAAAAAGGATCTCAAGAAGATCCTTTGATTTTCTACCGAAGAAAGGCCCACCCGTGA
AGGTGAGCCAGTGAGTTGATTGCAGTCCAGTTACGCTGGAGTCAAGCTTGTAACACGCGGCCGCTCGGGA
AGTTCCTATTCTCTAGCTAGAAAGTATAGGAACTTCAGAGCGCTTTTGAAAACCAAAAGCGCTCTGATGA
CGCACTTTCAAAAAACCAAAAACGCACCGGACTGTAACGAGCTACTAAAATATTGCGAATACCGCTTCCA
CAAACATTGCTCAAAAGTATCTCTTTGCTATATATCTCTGTGCTATATCCCTATATAACCTACCCATCCA
CCTTTCGCTCCTTGAACTTGCATCTAAACTCGACCTCTACATTTTTTATGTTTATCTCTAGTATTACTCT
TTAGACAAAAAAATTGTAGTAAGAACTATTCATAGAGTGAATCGAAAACAATACGAAAATGTAAACATTT
CCTATACGTAGTATATAGAGACAAAATAGAAGAAACCGTTCATAATTTTCTGACCAATGAAGAATCATCA
ACGCTATCACTTTCTGTTCACAAAGTATGCGCAATCCACATCGGTATAGAATATAATCGGGGATGCCTTT
ATCTTGAAAAAATGCACCCGCAGCTTCGCTAGTAATCAGTAAACGCGGGAAGTGGAGTCAGGCTTTTTTT
ATGGAAGAGAAAATAGACACCAAAGTAGCCTTCTTCTAACCTTAACGGACCTACAGTGCAAAAAGTTATC
AAGAGACTGCATTATAGAGCGCACAAAGGAGAAAAAAAGTAATCTAAGATGCTTTGTTAGAAAAATAGCG
CTCTCGGGATGCATTTTTGTAGAACAAAAAAGAAGTATAGATTCTTTGTTGGTAAAATAGCGCTCTCGCG
TTGCATTTCT
